>Addgene plasmid #25621 | UEV3 | depositor partial sequence | sequence record 12025 | Author sequence
TCAAAGAGCTGGGCAAATCATGAGAATAAAACAGTCAATAAAATTACTGTGGTTGGAGGTGGAGAACTCG
GTATTGCCTGCACATTAGCAATTTCAGCAAAGGGTATTGCAGACAGGCTTGTCCTCTTAGACCTCTCAGA
AGGGACTAAAGGAGCCACGATGGACCTTGAAATCTTCAACCTTCCTAATGTGGAGATCAGCAAAGATTTG
TCTGCCTCTGCTCATTCCAAGGTGGTGATCTTCACAGTCAACTCTTTGGGTAGTTCTCAGTCGTACCTTG
ATGTGGTACAGAGCAATGTGGATATGTTCAGAGCCCTTGTCCCAGCTCTGGGACATTATAGTCAACACAG
TGTCCTGCTCGTTGCATCTCAACCAGTGGAAATCATGACCTATGTAACATGGAAACTGAGTACATTTCCT
GCAAATCGAGTGATCGGAATTGGATGTAATCTGGATTCACAGAGATTACAGTATATTATTACAAATGTTT
TGAAGGCACAGACTTCAGGCAAAGAAGTATGGGTTATTGGCGAGCAAGGAGAAGACAAAGTGCTCACATG
GAGTGGCCAAGAAGAAGTAGTGAGTCATACCTCTCAAGTGCAGCTGTCCAACAGAGCCATGGAACTGCTA
AGAGTAAAAGGTCAAAGATCCTGGTCTGTTGGACTATCAGTAGCTGACATGGTTGACAGTATTGTAAACA
ATAAGAAGAAAGTGCATTCTGTATCAGCTTTAGCAAAGGGATATTATGATATAAATAGTGAAGTGTTTTT
AAGTTTGCCTTGCATCCTTGGAACCAATGGAGTATCTGAAGTTATCAAAACCACACTGAAAGAAGATACA
GTTACTGAGAAACTCCAAAGCAGTGCATCCTCAATCCACAGTCTCCAACAACAGTTAAAACTT
