>Addgene plasmid #25621 | UEV3 | addgene partial sequence | sequence record 31608 | 25621 with T7
TTGTTTAACTTTAAGAAGGAGATATACCATGGGCAGCAGCCATCATCATCATCATCACAGCAGCGGCCTG
GTTCCGCGTGGTAGTTCAAAGAGCTGGGCAAATCATGAGAATAAAACAGTCAATAAAATTACTGTGGTTG
GAGGTGGAGAACTCGGTATTGCCTGCACATTAGCAATTTCAGCAAAGGGTATTGCAGACAGGCTTGTCCT
CTTAGACCTCTCAGAAGGGACTAAAGGAGCCACGATGGACCTTGAAATCTTCAACCTTCCTAATGTGGAG
ATCAGCAAAGATTTGTCTGCCTCTGCTCATTCCAAGGTGGTGATCTTCACAGTCAACTCTTTGGGTAGTT
CTCAGTCGTACCTTGATGTGGTACAGAGCAATGTGGATATGTTCAGAGCCCTTGTCCCAGCTCTGGGACA
TTATAGTCAACACAGTGTCCTGCTCGTTGCATCTCAACCAGTGGAAATCATGACCTATGTAACATGGAAA
CTGAGTACATTTCCTGCAAATCGAGTGATCGGAATTGGATGTAATCTGGATTCACAGAGATTACAGTATA
TTATTACAAATGTTTTGAAGGCACAGACTTCAGGCAAAGAAGTATGGGTTATTGGCGAGCAAGGAGAAGA
CAAAGTGCTCACATGGAGTGGCCAAGAAGAAGTAGTGAGTCATACCTCTCAAGTGCAGCTGTCCAACAGA
GCCATGGAACTGCTAAGAGTAAAAGGTCAAAGATCCTGGTCTGTTGGACTATCAGTAGCTGACATGGTTG
ACAGTATTGTAAACAATAAGAAGAAAGTGCATTCTGTATCAGCTTTAGCAAAGGGATATTATGATATAAA
TAGTGAAGTGTTTTTAAGTTTGCCTTGCATCCTTGGAACCAATGGAGTATCTGAAGTTATCAAAACCACA
