[The description below was written by a language model from this plasmid's Addgene catalogue record.]
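Description:
UEV3 is a bacterial expression plasmid built on pET28a-LIC, a ligation-independent-cloning derivative of the pET28a backbone produced by a structural genomics group. The empty backbone is listed at 7328 bp. The plasmid is selected with kanamycin and is recorded as low copy. The record names a standard cloning strain for propagation. No feature table accompanies the record, so the promoter and origin are not stated explicitly. However, the listed T7 and T7-terminator sequencing primers fit the usual pET arrangement, in which the insert lies between a T7 promoter and T7 terminator and is transcribed in hosts that supply T7 RNA polymerase.

The insert is a 903 bp fragment of the human gene UEVLD, also known as UEV3 or ATTP. It is not the full open reading frame: it encodes only residues 171–471, corresponding to the L-lactate dehydrogenase-like domain of the protein. The fragment carries an N-terminal His tag, which allows the recombinant domain to be purified by immobilised metal affinity chromatography. The record gives the cloning method as restriction enzyme, even though the backbone is designed for LIC.

The stated purpose is bacterial expression for structure determination, and the depositor links the construct to a deposited crystal structure of this domain. It is therefore suited to producing the soluble, tagged UEVLD dehydrogenase-like domain for crystallography or for biochemical and biophysical studies. It is not suited to work that requires the full-length protein, including its N-terminal UEV domain.
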