Addgene plasmid #25621: UEV3
Purpose: Bacterial expression for structure determination; may not be full ORF
Depositing lab: Cheryl Arrowsmith. Depositing organization: University of Toronto.
Backbone
  Vector backbone: pET28a-LIC
  Backbone manufacturer: SGC
  Backbone size w/o insert (bp): 7328
  Vector type: Bacterial Expression
Growth in bacteria
  Bacterial resistance: Kanamycin, 50 μg/mL
  Growth temperature: 37°C
  Growth strain: DH5alpha
  Copy number: Low Copy
Gene/Insert
  Gene/Insert name: UEV3 (alt names: PDB: 2I6T; ATTP, FLJ11068, UEV3)
  Species: H. sapiens (human)
  Insert size (bp): 903
  Mutation: L-lactate Dehydrogenase Domain, residues 171-471
  Entrez Gene: UEVLD (a.k.a. ATTP, UEV3)
  Tag / fusion protein: His (N terminal on insert)
  Cloning method: Restriction Enzyme
  Sequencing primers: 5′ T7; 3′ T7-term
Terms and licenses: Academic/Nonprofit Terms; Industry Terms: Not Available to Industry
Depositor comments: PDB: 2I6T http://www.thesgc.org/structures/2I6T/
How to cite: UEV3 was a gift from Cheryl Arrowsmith (Addgene plasmid # 25621 ; http://n2t.net/addgene:25621 ; RRID:Addgene_25621)
